>Addgene plasmid #240667 | pG20_TEV_HA_FR | addgene full sequence | sequence record 482855 | Addgene NGS Result
AGCTCTCATCAACCGTGGCTCCCTCACTTTCTGGCTGGATGATGGGGCGATTCAGGCGATCCCCATCCAA
CAGCCCGCCGTCGAGCGGGCTTTTTTATCCCCGGAAGCCTGTGGATAGAGGGTAGTTATCCACGTGAAAC
CGCTAATGCCCCGCAAAGCCTTGATTCACGGGGCTTTCCGGCCCGCTCCAAAAACTATCCACGTGAAATC
GCTAATCAGGGTACGTGAAATCGCTAATCGGAGTACGTGAAATCGCTAATAAGGTCACGTGAAATCGCTA
ATCAAAAAGGCACGTGAGAACGCTAATAGCCCTTTCAGATCAACAGCTTGCAAACACCCCTCGCTCCGGC
AAGTAGTTACAGCAAGTAGTATGTTCAATTAGCTTTTCAATTATGAATATATATATCAATTATTGGTCGC
CCTTGGCTTGTGGACAATGCGCTACGCGCACCGGCTCCGCCCGTGGACAACCGCAAGCGGTTGCCCACCG
TCGAGCGCCTTTGCCCACAACCCGGCGGCCGGCCGCAACAGATCGTTTTATAAATTTTTTTTTTTGAAAA
AGAAAAAGCCCGAAAGGCGGCAACCTCTCGGGCTTCTGGATTTCCGATCCCCGGAATTAGATCTTGGCAG
GATATATTGTGGTGTAACGTTATCACTAAATGGAGCAACCTACTGTTTTTGAAGTTTGGGTTGCCATGTA
ATCACTTGCAATAAATATATGTACTAATGACTGCATCGGCTTGCGTGTCTAAATTTGTAGCTTATTGAAA
ACTTTTTGTGGTTAAAGACGAATCCAGTTAACTAACATAAGTTTAACAAAACAAGACCTTTTCCATATAT
AGACCACCGTTACCAACTTACAAAGAAGCCAAATAAAGTACAACACAACACTTGCAAGTTACAAAAAGAG
AGGAAAAAAAACATGGTACCATTTGACAACATATAGAAACACACATAAACATTACTTATAACAAAAAGAT
TCAAACTCGGCTTTTATTATCTCCCCCTGATCAAATTCTAAACACTTTATTCCTCATAAACTAACTCCCC
GACATTGGAGTTATTGGACTATGACGATGACATCAGTGGGGTAAGCTCACTTGTGCCCCAGTTTGCTAGG
GAGGTCGCAGTATCTGGCCACAGCCACCTCGTGCTGCTCGACGTAGGTTTCTTTGTCGGCCTCCTTGATT
CTTTCCAGTCTGTGGTCCACATAGTAGACGCCGGGCATCTTGAGGTTCTTAGCGGGTTTCTTGGATCTGT
ATGTGGTCTTGAAGTTGCAGATCAGGTGGCCCCCGCCCACGAGCTTCAGGGCCATGTCGCTTCTGCCTTC
CAGGCCGCCGTCAGCGGGGTACAGCATCTCGGTGTTGGCCTCCCAGCCGAGTGTTTTCTTCTGCATCACA
GGGCCGTTGGATGGGAAGTTCACCCCTCTGATCTTGACGTTGTAGATGAGGCAGCCGTCCTGGAGGCTGG
TGTCCTGGGTAGCGGTCAGCACGCCCCCATCTTCGTATGTGGTGACTCTCTCCCATGTGAAGCCCTCAGG
GAAGGACTGCTTAAAGAAGTCGGGGATGCCCTGGGTGTGGTTGATGAAGGTTCTGCTGCCGTACATGAAG
CTGGTAGCCAGGATGTCGAAGGCGAAGGGGAGAGGGCCGCCCTCGACCACCTTGATTCTCATGGTCTGGG
TGCCCTCGTAGGGCTTGCCTTCGCCCTCGGATGTGCACTTGAAGTGGTGGTTGTTCACGGTGCCCTCCAT
GTACAGCTTCATGTGCATGTTCTCCTTAATCAGCTCGCTCATAGTAGTGTGCTGGCCACCACGAGTACGG
TCACGGTCATGTTCCCCACCAGTATGTTGCTGTCCGTAGTACTGAGCTCTGTCTTTCAGATCCTGAGCTT
TGCTTCCCAACTTCATCCTTGCACTGTCCAACTTGTCTGATCCCTGTGGGTGCTCTCCCGTTGCGTACCT
ATTCACAATCAATAGGTATCATACCAAGCATTTTACCTATATAGATGATATACACAGACACATTCAAGCT
AGCTAGGTCAAATTTCGTATTTAGTTAACCAAATGTTCCCTAGAATTTGCAATTTCTTATTGTTACATTT
GTTATTCGACCAAAAAAATTGATCCAAAGCTACTGGCTCAACACATGCATGCACATATTGCACAAAATTA
TGAAGTAAGATGATAAATGTGTGCTTACTTGTAAATCCAAGAGAAAACGGTTATAGCGGCAATGCCAAAC
CCTCCAGAGGAAAGAAAACCGGTGATGAGGAGTGCAACTGTGATGAGAGCCGGGACAAGGATTGGGCTGA
AGATAACGAGCAGAGGTGTTGCAACAGTCAAAGCTATGACAGTTCCAACAAGGGTAAGGCTGGAGAGAAC
AAGGAGGGAACCACCAGCTGTGACAGCAGTTGCAGCTTTAGCAATCTGCCTAGACTTGGAGTAGTCAGAT
CCTCGTCCGGACATCTGGTACTGGTCACGATCTCGGCCCATCATCGGGTACTGATCTCTGCCGATGATAT
CGTGATGGGTTCCTCTAGCTGTATCCGCCATTTTTTTGTTCTTGTTTACTAGAGAGAATGAGATTTTGAA
TGAGAGATTGATCAAAAAGATGTGTATATATTTTGGAAGAGGTAGGAGTGTTTGTTAGATATATTAAGAA
AGGAGACGAGAAGTCACGTGTCAATGGAGACATCATGCAATTGTAGGCCACGTGTTAATGGCGTCACCAT
GCAGCCGCTGCATGTGTTAACGAGAGGAGTCTATTCAAAGACACGTTTGTTTTTTGCCTAGCTCAGAATG
TGGCGTTGGCATCGAACCGAAACATAAAACGCAAAACGAACCTTTGGGCTCGTCAGTATGGGTTTGGGCC
TTCAATAGATTCCTTCTATACGGCCCACATATCCACTATTGGCAACAAAATTAGAAAAATTTAGGATTTA
GTTTTAAAATTTGTTCCGCGACATTATAAAGCTTCGACGAGTCAGTAATAAACGGCGTCAAAGTGGTTGC
AGCCGGCACACACGAGTCGTGTTTATCAACTCAAAGCACAAATACTTTTCCTCAACCTAAAAATAAGGCA
ATTAGCCAAAAACAACTTTGCGTGTAAACAACGCTCAATACACGTGTCATTTTATTATTAGCTATTGCTT
CACCGCCTTAGCTTTCTCGTGACCTAGTCGTCCTCGTCTTTTCTTCTTCTTCTTCTATAAAACAATACCC
AAAGACCTCTTCTTCTTCACAATTCAGATTTCAATTTCTCAAAATCTTAAAAACTTTCTCTCAATTCTCT
CTACCGTGATCAAGGTAAATTTCTGTGTTCCTTATTCTCTCAAAATCTTCGATTTTGTTTTCGTTCGATC
CCAATTTCGTATATGTTCTTTGGTTTAGATTCTGTTAATCTTAGATCGAAGTCGATTTTCTGGGTTTGAT
CGTTAGATATCATCTTAATTCTCGATTAGGGTTTCATAGATATCATCCGATTTGTTCAAATAATTTGAGT
TTTGTCGAATAATTACTCTTCGATTTGTGATTTCTATCTAGATCTGGTGTTAGTTTCTAGTTTGTGCGAT
CGAATTTGTCGATTAATCTGAGTTTTTCTGATTAACAGACTAGAGTTAACCGGGCTCAGGCCTGGCGCGC
CACTAGTGGATCCGATGGTGTCTTCGATTCAATACGCAAACCGCCTCTCCCCGCGCGTTGGCCGATTCAT
TAATGCAGCTGGCACGACAGGTTTCCCGACTGGAAAGCGGGCAGTGAGCGCAACGCAATTAATGTGAGTT
AGCTCACTCATTAGGCACCCCAGGCTTTACACTTTATGCTTCCGGCTCGTATGTTGTGTGGAATTGTGAG
CGGATAACAATTTCACACATACTAGAGAAAGAGGAGAAATACTAGATGGCTTCCTCCGAGGACGTTATCA
AAGAGTTCATGCGTTTCAAAGTTCGTATGGAAGGTTCCGTTAACGGTCACGAGTTCGAAATCGAAGGTGA
AGGTGAAGGTCGTCCGTACGAAGGTACCCAGACCGCTAAACTGAAAGTTACCAAAGGTGGTCCGCTGCCG
TTCGCTTGGGACATCCTGTCCCCGCAGTTCCAGTACGGTTCCAAGGCTTACGTTAAACACCCGGCTGACA
TCCCGGACTACCTGAAACTGTCCTTCCCGGAAGGTTTCAAATGGGAACGTGTTATGAACTTCGAGGACGG
TGGTGTTGTTACCGTTACCCAGGACTCCTCCCTGCAAGACGGTGAGTTCATCTACAAAGTTAAACTGCGT
GGTACCAACTTCCCGTCCGACGGTCCGGTTATGCAGAAAAAAACGATGGGTTGGGAAGCATCCACCGAAC
GTATGTACCCGGAGGACGGTGCTCTGAAAGGTGAAATCAAAATGCGTCTGAAACTGAAAGACGGTGGTCA
CTACGACGCTGAAGTTAAAACCACCTACATGGCTAAAAAACCGGTTCAGCTGCCGGGTGCTTACAAAACC
GACATCAAACTGGACATCACCTCCCACAACGAGGACTACACCATCGTTGAACAGTACGAACGTGCTGAAG
GTCGTCACTCCACCGGTGCTTAATAACGCTGATAGTGCTAGTGTAGATCGCTACTAGAGCCAGGCATCAA
ATAAAACGAAAGGCTCAGTCGAAAGACTGGGCCTTTCGTTTTATCTGTTGTTTGTCGGTGAACGCTCTCT
ACTAGAGTCACACTGGCTCACCTTCGGGTGGGCCTTTCTGCGTTTATAGAAGACACTGGACCCGGGAGTG
AGAACCTCTACTTCCAAGGCTCCATGGGCGGAGGATCTTACCCATACGATGTTCCAGATTACGCTTAGGA
GCTCATATGAAGATGAAGATGAAATATTTGGTGTGTCAAATAAATAGCTTGTGTGCTTAAGTTTGTGTTT
TTTTCTTGGCTTGTTGTGTTATGAATTTGTGGCTTTTTCTAATATTAAATGAATGTAAGATCTCATTATA
ATGAATAAACAAATGTTTCTATAATCCATTGTGAATGTTTTGTTGGATCTCTTCTGCAGCATATAACTAC
TGTATGTGCTATGGTATGGACTATGGAATATGATTAAAGATAAGGAATTCAGATCGGCTGAGTGGCTCCT
TCAACGTTGCGGTTCTGTCAGTTCCAAACGTAAAACGGCTTGTCCCGCGTCATCGGCGGGGGTCATAACG
TGACTCCCTTAATTCTCCGCTCATGATCAGATTGTCGTTTCCCGCCTTCAGTTTAAACTATCAGTGTTTG
ACAGGATATATTGGCGGGTAAACTAAGTCGCTGTATGTGTTTGTTTGAGATCTCATGTGAGCAAAAGGCC
AGCAAAAGGCCAGGAACCGTAAAAAGGCCGCGTTGCTGGCGTTTTTCCATAGGCTCCGCCCCCCTGACGA
GCATCACAAAAATCGACGCTCAAGTCAGAGGTGGCGAAACCCGACAGGACTATAAAGATACCAGGCGTTT
CCCCCTGGAAGCTCCCTCGTGCGCTCTCCTGTTCCGACCCTGCCGCTTACCGGATACCTGTCCGCCTTTC
TCCCTTCGGGAAGCGTGGCGCTTTCTCATAGCTCACGCTGTAGGTATCTCAGTTCGGTGTAGGTCGTTCG
CTCCAAGCTGGGCTGTGTGCACGAACCCCCCGTTCAGCCCGACCGCTGCGCCTTATCCGGTAACTATCGT
CTTGAGTCCAACCCGGTAAGACACGACTTATCGCCACTGGCAGCAGCCACTGGTAACAGGATTAGCAGAG
CGAGGTATGTAGGCGGTGCTACAGAGTTCTTGAAGTGGTGGCCTAACTACGGCTACACTAGAAGAACAGT
ATTTGGTATCTGCGCTCTGCTGAAGCCAGTTACCTTCGGAAGAAGAGTTGGTAGCTCTTGATCCGGCAAA
CAAACCACCGCTGGTAGCGGTGGTTTTTTTGTTTGCAAGCAGCAGATTACGCGCAGAAAAAAAGGATCTC
AAGAAGATCCTTTGATCTTTTCTACGGGGTCTGACGCTCAGTGGAACGAAAACTCACGTTAAGGGATTTT
GGTCATGAGATTATCAAAAAGGATCTTCACCTAGATCCTTTTAAATTAAAAATGAAGTTTTAAATCAATC
TAAAGTATATATGTGTAACATTGGTCTAGTGATTAGAAAAACTCATCGAGCATCAAATGAAACTGCAATT
TATTCATATCAGGATTATCAATACCATATTTTTGAAAAAGCCGTTTCTGTAATGAAGGAGAAAACTCACC
GAGGCAGTTCCATAGGATGGCAAGATCCTGGTATCGGTCTGCGATTCCGACTCGTCCAACATCAATACAA
CCTATTAATTTCCCCTCGTCAAAAATAAGGTTATCAAGTGAGAAATCACCATGAGTGACGACTGAATCCG
GTGAGAATGGCAAAAGTTTATGCATTTCTTTCCAGACTTGTTCAACAGGCCAGCCATTACGCTCGTCATC
AAAATCACTCGCATCAACCAAACCGTTATTCATTCGTGATTGCGCCTGAGCGAGACGAAATACGCGATCG
CTGTTAAAAGGACAATTACAAACAGGAATCGAATGCAACCGGCGCAGGAACACTGCCAGCGCATCAACAA
TATTTTCACCTGAATCAGGATATTCTTCTAATACCTGGAATGCTGTTTTCCCTGGGATCGCAGTGGTGAG
TAACCATGCATCATCAGGAGTACGGATAAAATGCTTGATGGTCGGAAGAGGCATAAATTCCGTCAGCCAG
TTTAGTCTGACCATCTCATCTGTAACATCATTGGCAACGCTACCTTTGCCATGTTTCAGAAACAACTCTG
GCGCATCGGGCTTCCCATACAATCGGTAGATTGTCGCACCTGATTGCCCGACATTATCGCGAGCCCATTT
ATACCCATATAAATCAGCATCCATGTTGGAATTTAATCGCGGCCTTGAGCAAGACGTTTCCCGTTGAATA
TGGCTCATAACACCCCTTGTATTACTGTTTATGTAAGCAGACAGTTTTATTGTTCATGATGATATATTTT
TATCTTGTGCAATGTAACATCAGAGATTTTGAGACACAACGTGGCTTTGTTGAATAAATCGAACTTTTGC
TGAGTTGAAGGATCAGATCACGCATCTTCCCGACAACGCAGACCGTTCCGTGGCAAAGCAAAAGTTCAAA
ATCACCAACTGGTCCACCTACAACAA
Features (pLannotate 1.2.2; 18 found; start..end, strand, type, name):
     63..498     +  rep_origin     pSa ori: origin of replication from bacterial plasmid pSa
    625..647     +  misc_feature   LB T-DNA repeat: left border repeat from nopaline C58 T-DNA (truncated)
   1100..1792    -  CDS            TagRFP: TagRFP is a basic (constitutively fluorescent) red fluorescent protein published in 2007, derived from Entacmaea quadricolor. It has very low acid sensitivity.
   1793..2509    -  CDS            OLEO2_BRANA: Experimental evidence at protein level: Swiss-Prot protein existence level 1. May have a structural role to stabilize the lipid body during desiccation of the seed by preventing coalescence of the oil. Probably interacts with both lipid and phospholipid moieties of lipid bodies. May also provide recognition signals for specific lipase anchorage in lipolysis during seedling growth. From Brassica napus (Rape).
   3670..3757    +  CDS            lacI (fragment): lac repressor; lacI; The lac repressor binds to the lac operator to inhibit transcription in E. coli. This inhibition can be relieved by adding lactose or isopropyl-β-D-thiogalactopyranoside (IPTG).
   3770..3791    +  protein_bind   CAP binding site: CAP binding activates transcription in the presence of cAMP. E. coli catabolite activator protein
   3806..3836    +  promoter       lac promoter: promoter for the E. coli lac operon
   3844..3860    +  protein_bind   lac operator: The lac repressor binds to the lac operator to inhibit transcription in E. coli. This inhibition can be relieved by adding lactose or isopropyl-β-D-thiogalactopyranoside (IPTG). lac repressor encoded by lacI
   3896..4570    +  CDS            mRFP1: mRFP1 is a basic (constitutively fluorescent) red fluorescent protein published in 2002, derived from Discosoma sp.. It is reported to be a somewhat slowly-maturing monomer with low acid sensitivity.
   4618..4689    +  terminator     rrnB T1 terminator: transcription terminator T1 from the E. coli rrnB gene
   4705..4732    +  terminator     T7Te terminator: phage T7 early transcription terminator
   4799..4827    +  CDS            3xHA (fragment): three tandem HA epitope tags
   4836..5084    +  terminator     HSP terminator: efficient transcription terminator from the Arabidopsis thaliana heat shock protein 18.2 gene (Nagaya et al., 2010)
   5095..5125    -  promoter       NOS promoter (fragment): nopaline synthase promoter
   5249..5273    +  misc_feature   RB T-DNA repeat: right border repeat from nopaline C58 T-DNA
   5364..5952    -  rep_origin     ori: high-copy-number ColE1/pMB1/pBR322/pUC origin of replication
   6123..6938    -  CDS            KanR: aminoglycoside phosphotransferase; aph(3')-Ia; confers resistance to kanamycin in bacteria or G418 (Geneticin®) in eukaryotes
   7123..58      +  CDS            TRA2_ECOLX (fragment) (across the origin): Protein predicted: Swiss-Prot protein existence level 4. Required for transposition of transposon Tn903. From Escherichia coli.
