[The description below was written by a language model from this plasmid's Addgene catalogue record and pLannotate feature annotations shown in this document.]
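Description:
pG20_TEV_HA_FR is an empty plant expression backbone of 7,166 bp built on the pGreen2.0 binary vector. It is designed for producing proteins that carry a C-terminal TEV protease site followed by an HA epitope. It is propagated in E. coli at high copy from a ColE1/pUC-type origin under kanamycin selection (aph(3')-Ia). It also carries the pSa origin typical of pGreen vectors, which supports replication in Agrobacterium when the replicase is supplied in trans from a helper plasmid. Nopaline-type left and right border repeats delimit the T-DNA that is transferred into the plant genome.

Within the T-DNA there are two functional units. The first is the FAST-Red marker, an oleosin coding sequence (annotated by similarity to a Brassica napus oleosin) fused in frame to TagRFP. This fusion labels seed oil bodies, so transgenic seeds can be picked by red fluorescence rather than by antibiotic or herbicide selection. The second is the cloning and expression site. It is occupied by a bacterial mRFP1 cassette driven by the lac promoter/operator and closed by the rrnB T1 and T7Te terminators. This arrangement most likely serves as a visual dropout placeholder that is replaced by the gene of interest, although the record does not describe the cloning strategy. Immediately downstream lie an HA tag sequence and the Arabidopsis HSP18.2 terminator; the TEV site named in the catalogue entry is not separately annotated. No plant promoter for the gene of interest, and no promoter for the oleosin fusion, is annotated or named in the record; only a short NOS promoter fragment is detected. The associated work concerns low-cost purification of proteins from plants using protease-mediated release.
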