Addgene plasmid #240667: pG20_TEV_HA_FR
Purpose: (Empty Backbone) Expression plasmid for TEV-HA-tagged proteins with FAST-Red transgenic seed selection
Depositing lab: Hans-Henning Kunz. Depositing organization: Ludwig-Maximilians-Universitaet Muenchen (LMU). Publication: Catch & Release-rapid cost-effective protein purification from plants using a DIY GFP-Trap-protease approach. Schwartz S, Engstler C, Muhlbauer S, Windenbach E, Wunder T, Kunz HH, Brandt B. Plant J. 2025 Nov;124(3):e70544. doi: 10.1111/tpj.70544. PubMed 41222448.
Backbone
  Vector backbone: pGreen2.0
  Backbone size (bp): 7166
  Vector type: Plant Expression
  Selectable markers: FAST-Red
  Tag / fusion protein: TEV-HA (C terminal on backbone)
Growth in bacteria
  Bacterial resistance: Kanamycin, 50 μg/mL
  Growth temperature: 37°C
  Growth strain: DH5alpha
  Copy number: High Copy
Gene/Insert
  Gene/Insert name: None
  Tag / fusion protein: TEV-HA (C terminal on backbone)
Terms and licenses: Academic/Nonprofit Terms; Industry Terms: Not Available to Industry
How to cite: pG20_TEV_HA_FR was a gift from Hans-Henning Kunz (Addgene plasmid # 240667 ; http://n2t.net/addgene:240667 ; RRID:Addgene_240667)
